Addgene plasmid #176489: pHAGE-3FLAG-RAB11A
Purpose: For lentiviral transduction of 3FLAG-RAB11A
Depositing lab: Wade Harper. Depositing organization: Harvard Medical School. Publication: Spatial snapshots of amyloid precursor protein intramembrane processing via early endosome proteomics. Park H, Hundley FV, Yu Q, Overmyer KA, Brademan DR, Serrano L, Paulo JA, Paoli JC, Swarup S, Coon JJ, Gygi SP, Wade Harper J. Nat Commun. 2022 Oct 16;13(1):6112. doi: 10.1038/s41467-022-33881-x. PubMed 36245040.
Backbone
  Vector backbone: pHAGE
  Vector type: Lentiviral
  Selectable markers: Puromycin
Growth in bacteria
  Bacterial resistance: Ampicillin, 100 μg/mL
  Growth temperature: 37°C
  Growth strain: NEB Stable
  Copy number: Unknown
Gene/Insert
  Gene/Insert name: RAB11A
  Species: H. sapiens (human)
  Entrez Gene: RAB11A (a.k.a. YL8)
  Tag / fusion protein: 3xFLAG (N terminal on insert)
  Cloning method: Gateway Cloning
Terms and licenses: Academic/Nonprofit Terms; Industry Terms: Not Available to Industry
Depositor comments: Please visit https://www.biorxiv.org/content/10.1101/2022.03.31.486371v1 for bioRxiv preprint.
How to cite: pHAGE-3FLAG-RAB11A was a gift from Wade Harper (Addgene plasmid # 176489 ; http://n2t.net/addgene:176489 ; RRID:Addgene_176489)
