[The description below was written by a language model from this plasmid's Addgene catalogue record and pLannotate feature annotations shown in this document.]
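Description:
pHAGE-3FLAG-RAB11A is an HIV-1-based lentiviral transfer plasmid built on the pHAGE backbone for stable expression of N-terminally 3xFLAG-tagged human RAB11A in mammalian cells. It is propagated in E. coli through a high-copy ColE1/pUC-type origin with ampicillin selection (AmpR under its own bla promoter). The viral portion carries a truncated 5' LTR, the Ψ packaging signal with an adjoining gag fragment, the Rev response element for Rev-dependent nuclear export of the genomic RNA, the cPPT/CTS, and a ΔU3 self-inactivating 3' LTR, so the integrated provirus lacks LTR promoter activity and depends on the internal promoter. Short lacI, lac promoter/operator, SV40 ori and SV40 poly(A) fragments in the backbone appear to be cloning remnants. Packaging functions are not encoded and must be supplied in trans.

The expression cassette is driven by the CMV immediate-early enhancer and promoter. The 3xFLAG tag is followed by an attB1 site, the RAB11A coding sequence and an attB2 site, consistent with the recorded Gateway cloning of the insert. Downstream, an EMCV IRES allows translation of puromycin N-acetyltransferase from the same transcript, linking puromycin resistance to expression of the tagged GTPase, and a WPRE enhances transcript expression. RAB11A is a small Rab GTPase that regulates endocytic recycling; the epitope tag allows detection or affinity capture of the protein, and the associated publication concerns endosome proteomics, although the record states the purpose only as lentiviral transduction of 3FLAG-RAB11A. The repository-sequenced and depositor sequences (8,455 and 8,453 nt) show the same feature set in the same order, differing mainly in numbering start point.
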