Features (pLannotate 1.2.2; 29 found; start..end, strand, type, name):
    377..634     +  LTR            5' LTR (truncated): truncated 5' long terminal repeat (LTR) from HIV-1
    681..806     +  misc_feature   HIV-1 Ψ: packaging signal of human immunodeficiency virus type 1
    790..1128    +  CDS            HIV-1 gag (fragment): gag protein from human immunodeficiency virus 1; gag
   1303..1536    +  misc_feature   RRE: The Rev response element (RRE) of HIV-1 allows for Rev-dependent mRNA export from the nucleus to the cytoplasm.
   1913..2013    +  CDS            Rev (fragment): human immunodeficiency virus 1 (HIV-1) Rev protein; rev; enhances nuclear export of unspliced and incompletely spliced viral mRNAs
   2062..2179    +  misc_feature   cPPT/CTS: central polypurine tract and central termination sequence of HIV-1
   2231..2534    +  enhancer       CMV enhancer: human cytomegalovirus immediate early enhancer
   2535..2738    +  promoter       CMV promoter: human cytomegalovirus (CMV) immediate early promoter
   2847..2867    +  CDS            FLAG (fragment): FLAG® epitope tag, followed by an enterokinase cleavage site
   2871..2921    +  CDS            3xFLAG (fragment): three tandem FLAG® epitope tags
   2938..2955    +  protein_bind   attB1 (fragment): mutant version of attB; core recombination site for the Gateway® BP reaction BP Clonase™
   2961..3608    +  CDS            RAB11A: RB11A_HUMAN - Also known as RAB11. Experimental evidence at protein level: Swiss-Prot protein existence level 1. The small GTPases Rab are key regulators of intracellular membrane trafficking, from the formation of transport vesicles to their fusion with membranes. Rabs cycle between an inactive GDP-bound form and an active GTP-bound form that is able to recruit to membranes different set of downstream effectors directly responsible for vesicle formation, movement, tethering and fusion. The small Rab GTPase RAB11A regulates endocytic recycling. Acts as a major regulator of membrane delivery du
   3616..3633    -  protein_bind   attB2 (fragment): mutant version of attB; core recombination site for the Gateway® BP reaction BP Clonase™
   3664..4215    +  misc_feature   IRES: internal ribosome entry site (IRES) of the encephalomyocarditis virus (EMCV)
   4227..4826    +  CDS            PuroR: puromycin N-acetyltransferase; pac from Streptomyces alboniger; confers resistance to puromycin
   4843..5431    +  misc_feature   WPRE: woodchuck hepatitis virus posttranscriptional regulatory element
   5439..5504    +  CDS            nef (fragment): NEF_HV1Z2 - Experimental evidence at protein level: Swiss-Prot protein existence level 1. Extracellular Nef protein targets CD4(+) T-lymphocytes for apoptosis by interacting with CXCR4 surface receptors. From Human immunodeficiency virus type 1 group M subtype D (isolate Z2/CDC-Z34) (HIV-1).
   5506..5739    +  LTR            3' LTR (ΔU3): self-inactivating 3' long terminal repeat (LTR) from HIV-1
   5944..6048    +  promoter       AmpR promoter: bla
   6049..6909    +  CDS            AmpR: β-lactamase; bla; confers resistance to ampicillin, carbenicillin, and related antibiotics
   7080..7668    +  rep_origin     ori: high-copy-number ColE1/pMB1/pBR322/pUC origin of replication
   7851..7905    +  CDS            lacI (fragment): lac repressor; lacI; The lac repressor binds to the lac operator to inhibit transcription in E. coli. This inhibition can be relieved by adding lactose or isopropyl-β-D-thiogalactopyranoside (IPTG).
   7911..8004    +  rep_origin     SV40 ori (fragment): SV40 origin of replication
   8029..8066    +  CDS            lacI (fragment): lac repressor; lacI; The lac repressor binds to the lac operator to inhibit transcription in E. coli. This inhibition can be relieved by adding lactose or isopropyl-β-D-thiogalactopyranoside (IPTG).
   8079..8100    +  protein_bind   CAP binding site: CAP binding activates transcription in the presence of cAMP. E. coli catabolite activator protein
   8115..8145    +  promoter       lac promoter: promoter for the E. coli lac operon
   8153..8169    +  protein_bind   lac operator: The lac repressor binds to the lac operator to inhibit transcription in E. coli. This inhibition can be relieved by adding lactose or isopropyl-β-D-thiogalactopyranoside (IPTG). lac repressor encoded by lacI
   8203..8286    +  polyA_signal   SV40 poly(A) signal (fragment): SV40 polyadenylation signal
   8453..329     +  CDS            nef (fragment) (across the origin): NEF_HV1BR - Experimental evidence at protein level: Swiss-Prot protein existence level 1. Extracellular Nef protein targets CD4(+) T-lymphocytes for apoptosis by interacting with CXCR4 surface receptors (PubMed:14990729). From Human immunodeficiency virus type 1 group M subtype B (isolate BRU/LAI) (HIV-1).
>Addgene plasmid #176489 | pHAGE-3FLAG-RAB11A | depositor full sequence | sequence record 341830 | Full Sequence
TGGAAGGGCTAATTCACTCCCAAAGAAGACAAGATATCCTTGATCTGTGGATCTACCACACACAAGGCTA
CTTCCCTGATTAGCAGAACTACACACCAGGGCCAGGGGTCAGATATCCACTGACCTTTGGATGGTGCTAC
AAGCTAGTACCAGTTGAGCCAGATAAGGTAGAAGAGGCCAATAAAGGAGAGAACACCAGCTTGTTACACC
CTGTGAGCCTGCATGGGATGGATGACCCGGAGAGAGAAGTGTTAGAGTGGAGGTTTGACAGCCGCCTAGC
ATTTCATCACGTGGCCCGAGAGCTGCATCCGGAGTACTTCAAGAACTGCTGATATCGAGCTTGCTACAAG
GGACTTTCCGCTGGGGACTTTCCAGGGAGGCGTGGCCTGGGCGGGACTGGGGAGTGGCGAGCCCTCAGAT
CCTGCATATAAGCAGCTGCTTTTTGCCTGTACTGGGTCTCTCTGGTTAGACCAGATCTGAGCCTGGGAGC
TCTCTGGCTAACTAGGGAACCCACTGCTTAAGCCTCAATAAAGCTTGCCTTGAGTGCTTCAAGTAGTGTG
TGCCCGTCTGTTGTGTGACTCTGGTAACTAGAGATCCCTCAGACCCTTTTAGTCAGTGTGGAAAATCTCT
AGCAGTGGCGCCCGAACAGGGACTTGAAAGCGAAAGGGAAACCAGAGGAGCTCTCTCGACGCAGGACTCG
GCTTGCTGAAGCGCGCACGGCAAGAGGCGAGGGGCGGCGACTGGTGAGTACGCCAAAAATTTTGACTAGC
GGAGGCTAGAAGGAGAGAGATGGGTGCGAGAGCGTCAGTATTAAGCGGGGGAGAATTAGATCGCGATGGG
AAAAAATTCGGTTAAGGCCAGGGGGAAAGAAAAAATATAAATTAAAACATATAGTATGGGCAAGCAGGGA
GCTAGAACGATTCGCAGTTAATCCTGGCCTGTTAGAAACATCAGAAGGCTGTAGACAAATACTGGGACAG
CTACAACCATCCCTTCAGACAGGATCAGAAGAACTTAGATCATTATATAATACAGTAGCAACCCTCTATT
GTGTGCATCAAAGGATAGAGATAAAAGACACCAAGGAAGCTTTAGACAAGATAGAGGAAGAGCAAAACAA
AAGTAAGACCACCGCACAGCAAGCGGCCGGCCGCTGATCTTCAGACCTGGAGGAGGAGATATGAGGGACA
ATTGGAGAAGTGAATTATATAAATATAAAGTAGTAAAAATTGAACCATTAGGAGTAGCACCCACCAAGGC
AAAGAGAAGAGTGGTGCAGAGAGAAAAAAGAGCAGTGGGAATAGGAGCTTTGTTCCTTGGGTTCTTGGGA
GCAGCAGGAAGCACTATGGGCGCAGCGTCAATGACGCTGACGGTACAGGCCAGACAATTATTGTCTGGTA
TAGTGCAGCAGCAGAACAATTTGCTGAGGGCTATTGAGGCGCAACAGCATCTGTTGCAACTCACAGTCTG
GGGCATCAAGCAGCTCCAGGCAAGAATCCTGGCTGTGGAAAGATACCTAAAGGATCAACAGCTCCTGGGG
ATTTGGGGTTGCTCTGGAAAACTCATTTGCACCACTGCTGTGCCTTGGAATGCTAGTTGGAGTAATAAAT
CTCTGGAACAGATTTGGAATCACACGACCTGGATGGAGTGGGACAGAGAAATTAACAATTACACAAGCTT
AATACACTCCTTAATTGAAGAATCGCAAAACCAGCAAGAAAAGAATGAACAAGAATTATTGGAATTAGAT
AAATGGGCAAGTTTGTGGAATTGGTTTAACATAACAAATTGGCTGTGGTATATAAAATTATTCATAATGA
TAGTAGGAGGCTTGGTAGGTTTAAGAATAGTTTTTGCTGTACTTTCTATAGTGAATAGAGTTAGGCAGGG
ATATTCACCATTATCGTTTCAGACCCACCTCCCAACCCCGAGGGGACCCGACAGGCCCGAAGGAATAGAA
GAAGAAGGTGGAGAGAGAGACAGAGACAGATCCATTCGATTAGTGAACGGATCTCGACGGTATCGCCGAA
TTAATTCACAAATGGCAGTATTCATCCACAATTTTAAAAGAAAAGGGGGGATTGGGGGGTACAGTGCAGG
GGAAAGAATAGTAGACATAATAGCAACAGACATACAAACTAAAGAATTACAAAAACAAATTACAAAAATT
CAAAATTTTCGGGTTTATTACAGGGACAGCAGAGATCCAGTTTGGACTAGTGGAGTTCCGCGTTACATAA
CTTACGGTAAATGGCCCGCCTGGCTGACCGCCCAACGACCCCCGCCCATTGACGTCAATAATGACGTATG
TTCCCATAGTAACGCCAATAGGGACTTTCCATTGACGTCAATGGGTGGAGTATTTACGGTAAACTGCCCA
CTTGGCAGTACATCAAGTGTATCATATGCCAAGTACGCCCCCTATTGACGTCAATGACGGTAAATGGCCC
GCCTGGCATTATGCCCAGTACATGACCTTATGGGACTTTCCTACTTGGCAGTACATCTACGTATTAGTCA
TCGCTATTACCATGGTGATGCGGTTTTGGCAGTACATCAATGGGCGTGGATAGCGGTTTGACTCACGGGG
ATTTCCAAGTCTCCACCCCATTGACGTCAATGGGAGTTTGTTTTGGCACCAAAATCAACGGGACTTTCCA
AAATGTCGTAACAACTCCGCCCCATTGACGCAAATGGGCGGTAGGCGTGTACGGTGGGAGGTCTATATAA
GCAGAGCTCGTTTAGTGAACCGTCAGATCGCCTGGAGACGCCATCCACGCTGTTTTGACCTCCATAGAAG
ACACCGGCGGCCGCAGATCTCTCGAGGTTGATCTGCCACCATGGACTACAAGGATGACGATGACAAGGGC
GATTACAAGGATGACGACGATAAGGGAGATTACAAGGATGACGACGATAAGGCTCGAGGTTATCAAACAA
GTTTGTACAAAAAAGTTGGCATGGGCACCCGCGACGACGAGTACGACTACCTCTTTAAAGTTGTCCTTAT
TGGAGATTCTGGTGTTGGAAAGAGTAATCTCCTGTCTCGATTTACTCGAAATGAGTTTAATCTGGAAAGC
AAGAGCACCATTGGAGTAGAGTTTGCAACAAGAAGCATCCAGGTTGATGGAAAAACAATAAAGGCACAGA
TATGGGACACAGCAGGGCAAGAGCGATATCGAGCTATAACATCAGCATATTATCGTGGAGCTGTAGGTGC
CTTATTGGTTTATGACATTGCTAAACATCTCACATATGAAAATGTAGAGCGATGGCTGAAAGAACTGAGA
GATCATGCTGATAGTAACATTGTTATCATGCTTGTGGGCAATAAGAGTGATCTACGTCATCTCAGGGCAG
TTCCTACAGATGAAGCAAGAGCTTTTGCAGAAAAGAATGGTTTGTCATTCATTGAAACTTCGGCCCTAGA
CTCTACAAATGTAGAAGCTGCTTTTCAGACAATTTTAACAGAGATTTACCGCATTGTTTCTCAGAAGCAA
ATGTCAGACAGACGCGAAAATGACATGTCTCCAAGCAACAATGTGGTTCCTATTCATGTTCCACCAACCA
CTGAAAACAAGCCAAAGGTGCAGTGCTGTCAGAACATCTAACCAACTTTCTTGTACAAAGTGGTTCGATA
ACGAATTCCGCCCCCCCCCCCTAACGTTACTGGCCGAAGCCGCTTGGAATAAGGCCGGTGTGCGTTTGTC
TATATGTTATTTTCCACCATATTGCCGTCTTTTGGCAATGTGAGGGCCCGGAAACCTGGCCCTGTCTTCT
TGACGAGCATTCCTAGGGGTCTTTCCCCTCTCGCCAAAGGAATGCAAGGTCTGTTGAATGTCGTGAAGGA
AGCAGTTCCTCTGGAAGCTTCTTGAAGACAAACAACGTCTGTAGCGACCCTTTGCAGGCAGCGGAACCCC
CCACCTGGCGACAGGTGCCTCTGCGGCCAAAAGCCACGTGTATAAGATACACCTGCAAAGGCGGCACAAC
CCCAGTGCCACGTTGTGAGTTGGATAGTTGTGGAAAGAGTCAAATGGCTCTCCTCAAGCGTATTCAACAA
GGGGCTGAAGGATGCCCAGAAGGTACCCCATTGTATGGGATCTGATCTGGGGCCTCGGTGCACATGCTTT
ACATGTGTTTAGTCGAGGTTAAAAAACGTCTAGGCCCCCCGAACCACGGGGACGTGGTTTTCCTTTGAAA
AACACGATGATAATATGGCCACAACCATGACCGAGTACAAGCCCACGGTGCGCCTCGCCACCCGCGACGA
CGTCCCCAGGGCCGTACGCACCCTCGCCGCCGCGTTCGCCGACTACCCCGCCACGCGCCACACCGTCGAT
CCGGACCGCCACATCGAGCGGGTCACCGAGCTGCAAGAACTCTTCCTCACGCGCGTCGGGCTCGACATCG
GCAAGGTGTGGGTCGCGGACGACGGCGCCGCGGTGGCGGTCTGGACCACGCCGGAGAGCGTCGAAGCGGG
GGCGGTGTTCGCCGAGATCGGCCCGCGCATGGCCGAGTTGAGCGGTTCCCGGCTGGCCGCGCAGCAACAG
ATGGAAGGCCTCCTGGCGCCGCACCGGCCCAAGGAGCCCGCGTGGTTCCTGGCCACCGTCGGCGTCTCGC
CCGACCACCAGGGCAAGGGTCTGGGCAGCGCCGTCGTGCTCCCCGGAGTGGAGGCGGCCGAGCGCGCCGG
GGTGCCCGCCTTCCTGGAGACCTCCGCGCCCCGCAACCTCCCCTTCTACGAGCGGCTCGGCTTCACCGTC
ACCGCCGACGTCGAGGTGCCCGAAGGACCGCGCACCTGGTGCATGACCCGCAAGCCCGGTGCCTGATGCA
TCGATGGATCCTAATCAACCTCTGGATTACAAAATTTGTGAAAGATTGACTGGTATTCTTAACTATGTTG
CTCCTTTTACGCTATGTGGATACGCTGCTTTAATGCCTTTGTATCATGCTATTGCTTCCCGTATGGCTTT
CATTTTCTCCTCCTTGTATAAATCCTGGTTGCTGTCTCTTTATGAGGAGTTGTGGCCCGTTGTCAGGCAA
CGTGGCGTGGTGTGCACTGTGTTTGCTGACGCAACCCCCACTGGTTGGGGCATTGCCACCACCTGTCAGC
TCCTTTCCGGGACTTTCGCTTTCCCCCTCCCTATTGCCACGGCGGAACTCATCGCCGCCTGCCTTGCCCG
CTGCTGGACAGGGGCTCGGCTGTTGGGCACTGACAATTCCGTGGTGTTGTCGGGGAAATCATCGTCCTTT
CCTTGGCTGCTCGCCTGTGTTGCCACCTGGATTCTGCGCGGGACGTCCTTCTGCTACGTCCCTTCGGCCC
TCAATCCAGCGGACCTTCCTTCCCGCGGCCTGCTGCCGGCTCTGCGGCCTCTTCCGCGTCTTCGCCTTCG
CCCTCAGACGAGTCGGATCTCCCTTTGGGCCGCCTCCCCGCCTGAGATCCTTTAAGACCAATGACTTACA
AGGCAGCTGTAGATCTTAGCCACTTTTTAAAAGAAAAGGGGGGACTGGAAGGGCTAATTCACTCCCAACG
AAGACAAGATCTGCTTTTTGCTTGTACTGGGTCTCTCTGGTTAGACCAGATCTGAGCCTGGGAGCTCTCT
GGCTAACTAGGGAACCCACTGCTTAAGCCTCAATAAAGCTTGCCTTGAGTGCTTCAAGTAGTGTGTGCCC
GTCTGTTGTGTGACTCTGGTAACTAGAGATCCCTCAGACCCTTTTAGTCAGTGTGGAAAATCTCTAGCAG
TAGTAGTTCATGTCATCTTATTATTCAGTATTTATAACTTGCAAAGAAATGAATATCAGAGAGTGAGAGG
CCCGGGTTAATTAAGGAAAGGGCTAGATCATTCTTGAAGACGAAAGGGCCTCGTGATACGCCTATTTTTA
TAGGTTAATGTCATGATAATAATGGTTTCTTAGACGTCAGGTGGCACTTTTCGGGGAAATGTGCGCGGAA
CCCCTATTTGTTTATTTTTCTAAATACATTCAAATATGTATCCGCTCATGAGACAATAACCCTGATAAAT
GCTTCAATAATATTGAAAAAGGAAGAGTATGAGTATTCAACATTTCCGTGTCGCCCTTATTCCCTTTTTT
GCGGCATTTTGCCTTCCTGTTTTTGCTCACCCAGAAACGCTGGTGAAAGTAAAAGATGCTGAAGATCAGT
TGGGTGCACGAGTGGGTTACATCGAACTGGATCTCAACAGCGGTAAGATCCTTGAGAGTTTTCGCCCCGA
AGAACGTTTTCCAATGATGAGCACTTTTAAAGTTCTGCTATGTGGCGCGGTATTATCCCGTGTTGACGCC
GGGCAAGAGCAACTCGGTCGCCGCATACACTATTCTCAGAATGACTTGGTTGAGTACTCACCAGTCACAG
AAAAGCATCTTACGGATGGCATGACAGTAAGAGAATTATGCAGTGCTGCCATAACCATGAGTGATAACAC
TGCGGCCAACTTACTTCTGACAACGATCGGAGGACCGAAGGAGCTAACCGCTTTTTTGCACAACATGGGG
GATCATGTAACTCGCCTTGATCGTTGGGAACCGGAGCTGAATGAAGCCATACCAAACGACGAGCGTGACA
CCACGATGCCTGTAGCAATGGCAACAACGTTGCGCAAACTATTAACTGGCGAACTACTTACTCTAGCTTC
CCGGCAACAATTAATAGACTGGATGGAGGCGGATAAAGTTGCAGGACCACTTCTGCGCTCGGCCCTTCCG
GCTGGCTGGTTTATTGCTGATAAATCTGGAGCCGGTGAGCGTGGGTCTCGCGGTATCATTGCAGCACTGG
GGCCAGATGGTAAGCCCTCCCGTATCGTAGTTATCTACACGACGGGGAGTCAGGCAACTATGGATGAACG
AAATAGACAGATCGCTGAGATAGGTGCCTCACTGATTAAGCATTGGTAACTGTCAGACCAAGTTTACTCA
TATATACTTTAGATTGATTTAAAACTTCATTTTTAATTTAAAAGGATCTAGGTGAAGATCCTTTTTGATA
ATCTCATGACCAAAATCCCTTAACGTGAGTTTTCGTTCCACTGAGCGTCAGACCCCGTAGAAAAGATCAA
AGGATCTTCTTGAGATCCTTTTTTTCTGCGCGTAATCTGCTGCTTGCAAACAAAAAAACCACCGCTACCA
GCGGTGGTTTGTTTGCCGGATCAAGAGCTACCAACTCTTTTTCCGAAGGTAACTGGCTTCAGCAGAGCGC
AGATACCAAATACTGTTCTTCTAGTGTAGCCGTAGTTAGGCCACCACTTCAAGAACTCTGTAGCACCGCC
TACATACCTCGCTCTGCTAATCCTGTTACCAGTGGCTGCTGCCAGTGGCGATAAGTCGTGTCTTACCGGG
TTGGACTCAAGACGATAGTTACCGGATAAGGCGCAGCGGTCGGGCTGAACGGGGGGTTCGTGCACACAGC
CCAGCTTGGAGCGAACGACCTACACCGAACTGAGATACCTACAGCGTGAGCTATGAGAAAGCGCCACGCT
TCCCGAAGGGAGAAAGGCGGACAGGTATCCGGTAAGCGGCAGGGTCGGAACAGGAGAGCGCACGAGGGAG
CTTCCAGGGGGAAACGCCTGGTATCTTTATAGTCCTGTCGGGTTTCGCCACCTCTGACTTGAGCGTCGAT
TTTTGTGATGCTCGTCAGGGGGGCGGAGCCTATGGAAAAACGCCAGCAACGCGGCCTTTTTACGGTTCCT
GGCCTTTTGCTGGCCTTTTGCTCACATGTTCTTTCCTGCGTTATCCCCTGATTCTGTGGATAACCGTATT
ACCGCCTTTGAGTGAGCTGATACCGCTCGCCGCAGCCGAACGACCGAGCGCAGCGAGTCAGTGAGCGAGG
AAGCGGAAGAGCGCCCAATACGCAAACCGCCTCTCCCCGCGCGTTGGCCGATTCATTAATGCAGCAAGCT
CATGGCTGACTAATTTTTTTTATTTATGCAGAGGCCGAGGCCGCCTCGGCCTCTGAGCTATTCCAGAAGT
AGTGAGGAGGCTTTTTTGGAGGCCTAGGCTTTTGCAAAAAGCTCCCCGTGGCACGACAGGTTTCCCGACT
GGAAAGCGGGCAGTGAGCGCAACGCAATTAATGTGAGTTAGCTCACTCATTAGGCACCCCAGGCTTTACA
CTTTATGCTTCCGGCTCGTATGTTGTGTGGAATTGTGAGCGGATAACAATTTCACACAGGAAACAGCTAT
GACATGATTACGAATTTCACAAATAAAGCATTTTTTTCACTGCATTCTAGTTGTGGTTTGTCCAAACTCA
TCAATGTATCTTATCATGTCTGGATCAACTGGATAACTCAAGCTAACCAAAATCATCCCAAACTTCCCAC
CCCATACCCTATTACCACTGCCAATTACCTGTGGTTTCATTTACTCTAAACCTGTGATTCCTCTGAATTA
TTTTCATTTTAAAGAAATTGTATTTGTTAAATATGTACTACAAACTTAGTAGT
