Features (pLannotate 1.2.2; 29 found; start..end, strand, type, name):
    384..438     +  CDS            lacI (fragment): lac repressor; lacI; The lac repressor binds to the lac operator to inhibit transcription in E. coli. This inhibition can be relieved by adding lactose or isopropyl-β-D-thiogalactopyranoside (IPTG).
    444..537     +  rep_origin     SV40 ori (fragment): SV40 origin of replication
    562..599     +  CDS            lacI (fragment): lac repressor; lacI; The lac repressor binds to the lac operator to inhibit transcription in E. coli. This inhibition can be relieved by adding lactose or isopropyl-β-D-thiogalactopyranoside (IPTG).
    612..633     +  protein_bind   CAP binding site: CAP binding activates transcription in the presence of cAMP. E. coli catabolite activator protein
    648..678     +  promoter       lac promoter: promoter for the E. coli lac operon
    686..702     +  protein_bind   lac operator: The lac repressor binds to the lac operator to inhibit transcription in E. coli. This inhibition can be relieved by adding lactose or isopropyl-β-D-thiogalactopyranoside (IPTG). lac repressor encoded by lacI
    736..819     +  polyA_signal   SV40 poly(A) signal (fragment): SV40 polyadenylation signal
    986..1315    +  CDS            nef (fragment): NEF_HV1BR - Experimental evidence at protein level: Swiss-Prot protein existence level 1. Extracellular Nef protein targets CD4(+) T-lymphocytes for apoptosis by interacting with CXCR4 surface receptors (PubMed:14990729). From Human immunodeficiency virus type 1 group M subtype B (isolate BRU/LAI) (HIV-1).
   1363..1620    +  LTR            5' LTR (truncated): truncated 5' long terminal repeat (LTR) from HIV-1
   1667..1792    +  misc_feature   HIV-1 Ψ: packaging signal of human immunodeficiency virus type 1
   1776..2114    +  CDS            HIV-1 gag (fragment): gag protein from human immunodeficiency virus 1; gag
   2289..2522    +  misc_feature   RRE: The Rev response element (RRE) of HIV-1 allows for Rev-dependent mRNA export from the nucleus to the cytoplasm.
   2899..2999    +  CDS            Rev (fragment): human immunodeficiency virus 1 (HIV-1) Rev protein; rev; enhances nuclear export of unspliced and incompletely spliced viral mRNAs
   3048..3165    +  misc_feature   cPPT/CTS: central polypurine tract and central termination sequence of HIV-1
   3217..3520    +  enhancer       CMV enhancer: human cytomegalovirus immediate early enhancer
   3521..3724    +  promoter       CMV promoter: human cytomegalovirus (CMV) immediate early promoter
   3833..3853    +  CDS            FLAG (fragment): FLAG® epitope tag, followed by an enterokinase cleavage site
   3857..3907    +  CDS            3xFLAG (fragment): three tandem FLAG® epitope tags
   3924..3941    +  protein_bind   attB1 (fragment): mutant version of attB; core recombination site for the Gateway® BP reaction BP Clonase™
   3947..4594    +  CDS            RAB11A: RB11A_HUMAN - Also known as RAB11. Experimental evidence at protein level: Swiss-Prot protein existence level 1. The small GTPases Rab are key regulators of intracellular membrane trafficking, from the formation of transport vesicles to their fusion with membranes. Rabs cycle between an inactive GDP-bound form and an active GTP-bound form that is able to recruit to membranes different set of downstream effectors directly responsible for vesicle formation, movement, tethering and fusion. The small Rab GTPase RAB11A regulates endocytic recycling. Acts as a major regulator of membrane delivery du
   4602..4619    -  protein_bind   attB2 (fragment): mutant version of attB; core recombination site for the Gateway® BP reaction BP Clonase™
   4739..5201    +  misc_feature   IRES: internal ribosome entry site (IRES) of the encephalomyocarditis virus (EMCV)
   5215..5814    +  CDS            PuroR: puromycin N-acetyltransferase; pac from Streptomyces alboniger; confers resistance to puromycin
   5831..6419    +  misc_feature   WPRE: woodchuck hepatitis virus posttranscriptional regulatory element
   6427..6492    +  CDS            nef (fragment): NEF_HV1Z2 - Experimental evidence at protein level: Swiss-Prot protein existence level 1. Extracellular Nef protein targets CD4(+) T-lymphocytes for apoptosis by interacting with CXCR4 surface receptors. From Human immunodeficiency virus type 1 group M subtype D (isolate Z2/CDC-Z34) (HIV-1).
   6494..6727    +  LTR            3' LTR (ΔU3): self-inactivating 3' long terminal repeat (LTR) from HIV-1
   6932..7036    +  promoter       AmpR promoter: bla
   7037..7897    +  CDS            AmpR: β-lactamase; bla; confers resistance to ampicillin, carbenicillin, and related antibiotics
   8068..201     +  rep_origin     ori (across the origin): high-copy-number ColE1/pMB1/pBR322/pUC origin of replication
>Addgene plasmid #176489 | pHAGE-3FLAG-RAB11A | addgene full sequence | sequence record 346240 | Addgene NGS Result
GAGCTATGAGAAAGCGCCACGCTTCCCGAAGGGAGAAAGGCGGACAGGTATCCGGTAAGCGGCAGGGTCG
GAACAGGAGAGCGCACGAGGGAGCTTCCAGGGGGAAACGCCTGGTATCTTTATAGTCCTGTCGGGTTTCG
CCACCTCTGACTTGAGCGTCGATTTTTGTGATGCTCGTCAGGGGGGCGGAGCCTATGGAAAAACGCCAGC
AACGCGGCCTTTTTACGGTTCCTGGCCTTTTGCTGGCCTTTTGCTCACATGTTCTTTCCTGCGTTATCCC
CTGATTCTGTGGATAACCGTATTACCGCCTTTGAGTGAGCTGATACCGCTCGCCGCAGCCGAACGACCGA
GCGCAGCGAGTCAGTGAGCGAGGAAGCGGAAGAGCGCCCAATACGCAAACCGCCTCTCCCCGCGCGTTGG
CCGATTCATTAATGCAGCAAGCTCATGGCTGACTAATTTTTTTTATTTATGCAGAGGCCGAGGCCGCCTC
GGCCTCTGAGCTATTCCAGAAGTAGTGAGGAGGCTTTTTTGGAGGCCTAGGCTTTTGCAAAAAGCTCCCC
GTGGCACGACAGGTTTCCCGACTGGAAAGCGGGCAGTGAGCGCAACGCAATTAATGTGAGTTAGCTCACT
CATTAGGCACCCCAGGCTTTACACTTTATGCTTCCGGCTCGTATGTTGTGTGGAATTGTGAGCGGATAAC
AATTTCACACAGGAAACAGCTATGACATGATTACGAATTTCACAAATAAAGCATTTTTTTCACTGCATTC
TAGTTGTGGTTTGTCCAAACTCATCAATGTATCTTATCATGTCTGGATCAACTGGATAACTCAAGCTAAC
CAAAATCATCCCAAACTTCCCACCCCATACCCTATTACCACTGCCAATTACCTGTGGTTTCATTTACTCT
AAACCTGTGATTCCTCTGAATTATTTTCATTTTAAAGAAATTGTATTTGTTAAATATGTACTACAAACTT
AGTAGTTGGAAGGGCTAATTCACTCCCAAAGAAGACAAGATATCCTTGATCTGTGGATCTACCACACACA
AGGCTACTTCCCTGATTAGCAGAACTACACACCAGGGCCAGGGGTCAGATATCCACTGACCTTTGGATGG
TGCTACAAGCTAGTACCAGTTGAGCCAGATAAGGTAGAAGAGGCCAATAAAGGAGAGAACACCAGCTTGT
TACACCCTGTGAGCCTGCATGGGATGGATGACCCGGAGAGAGAAGTGTTAGAGTGGAGGTTTGACAGCCG
CCTAGCATTTCATCACGTGGCCCGAGAGCTGCATCCGGAGTACTTCAAGAACTGCTGATATCGAGCTTGC
TACAAGGGACTTTCCGCTGGGGACTTTCCAGGGAGGCGTGGCCTGGGCGGGACTGGGGAGTGGCGAGCCC
TCAGATCCTGCATATAAGCAGCTGCTTTTTGCCTGTACTGGGTCTCTCTGGTTAGACCAGATCTGAGCCT
GGGAGCTCTCTGGCTAACTAGGGAACCCACTGCTTAAGCCTCAATAAAGCTTGCCTTGAGTGCTTCAAGT
AGTGTGTGCCCGTCTGTTGTGTGACTCTGGTAACTAGAGATCCCTCAGACCCTTTTAGTCAGTGTGGAAA
ATCTCTAGCAGTGGCGCCCGAACAGGGACTTGAAAGCGAAAGGGAAACCAGAGGAGCTCTCTCGACGCAG
GACTCGGCTTGCTGAAGCGCGCACGGCAAGAGGCGAGGGGCGGCGACTGGTGAGTACGCCAAAAATTTTG
ACTAGCGGAGGCTAGAAGGAGAGAGATGGGTGCGAGAGCGTCAGTATTAAGCGGGGGAGAATTAGATCGC
GATGGGAAAAAATTCGGTTAAGGCCAGGGGGAAAGAAAAAATATAAATTAAAACATATAGTATGGGCAAG
CAGGGAGCTAGAACGATTCGCAGTTAATCCTGGCCTGTTAGAAACATCAGAAGGCTGTAGACAAATACTG
GGACAGCTACAACCATCCCTTCAGACAGGATCAGAAGAACTTAGATCATTATATAATACAGTAGCAACCC
TCTATTGTGTGCATCAAAGGATAGAGATAAAAGACACCAAGGAAGCTTTAGACAAGATAGAGGAAGAGCA
AAACAAAAGTAAGACCACCGCACAGCAAGCGGCCGGCCGCTGATCTTCAGACCTGGAGGAGGAGATATGA
GGGACAATTGGAGAAGTGAATTATATAAATATAAAGTAGTAAAAATTGAACCATTAGGAGTAGCACCCAC
CAAGGCAAAGAGAAGAGTGGTGCAGAGAGAAAAAAGAGCAGTGGGAATAGGAGCTTTGTTCCTTGGGTTC
TTGGGAGCAGCAGGAAGCACTATGGGCGCAGCGTCAATGACGCTGACGGTACAGGCCAGACAATTATTGT
CTGGTATAGTGCAGCAGCAGAACAATTTGCTGAGGGCTATTGAGGCGCAACAGCATCTGTTGCAACTCAC
AGTCTGGGGCATCAAGCAGCTCCAGGCAAGAATCCTGGCTGTGGAAAGATACCTAAAGGATCAACAGCTC
CTGGGGATTTGGGGTTGCTCTGGAAAACTCATTTGCACCACTGCTGTGCCTTGGAATGCTAGTTGGAGTA
ATAAATCTCTGGAACAGATTTGGAATCACACGACCTGGATGGAGTGGGACAGAGAAATTAACAATTACAC
AAGCTTAATACACTCCTTAATTGAAGAATCGCAAAACCAGCAAGAAAAGAATGAACAAGAATTATTGGAA
TTAGATAAATGGGCAAGTTTGTGGAATTGGTTTAACATAACAAATTGGCTGTGGTATATAAAATTATTCA
TAATGATAGTAGGAGGCTTGGTAGGTTTAAGAATAGTTTTTGCTGTACTTTCTATAGTGAATAGAGTTAG
GCAGGGATATTCACCATTATCGTTTCAGACCCACCTCCCAACCCCGAGGGGACCCGACAGGCCCGAAGGA
ATAGAAGAAGAAGGTGGAGAGAGAGACAGAGACAGATCCATTCGATTAGTGAACGGATCTCGACGGTATC
GCCGAATTAATTCACAAATGGCAGTATTCATCCACAATTTTAAAAGAAAAGGGGGGATTGGGGGGTACAG
TGCAGGGGAAAGAATAGTAGACATAATAGCAACAGACATACAAACTAAAGAATTACAAAAACAAATTACA
AAAATTCAAAATTTTCGGGTTTATTACAGGGACAGCAGAGATCCAGTTTGGACTAGTGGAGTTCCGCGTT
ACATAACTTACGGTAAATGGCCCGCCTGGCTGACCGCCCAACGACCCCCGCCCATTGACGTCAATAATGA
CGTATGTTCCCATAGTAACGCCAATAGGGACTTTCCATTGACGTCAATGGGTGGAGTATTTACGGTAAAC
TGCCCACTTGGCAGTACATCAAGTGTATCATATGCCAAGTACGCCCCCTATTGACGTCAATGACGGTAAA
TGGCCCGCCTGGCATTATGCCCAGTACATGACCTTATGGGACTTTCCTACTTGGCAGTACATCTACGTAT
TAGTCATCGCTATTACCATGGTGATGCGGTTTTGGCAGTACATCAATGGGCGTGGATAGCGGTTTGACTC
ACGGGGATTTCCAAGTCTCCACCCCATTGACGTCAATGGGAGTTTGTTTTGGCACCAAAATCAACGGGAC
TTTCCAAAATGTCGTAACAACTCCGCCCCATTGACGCAAATGGGCGGTAGGCGTGTACGGTGGGAGGTCT
ATATAAGCAGAGCTCGTTTAGTGAACCGTCAGATCGCCTGGAGACGCCATCCACGCTGTTTTGACCTCCA
TAGAAGACACCGGCGGCCGCAGATCTCTCGAGGTTGATCTGCCACCATGGACTACAAGGATGACGATGAC
AAGGGCGATTACAAGGATGACGACGATAAGGGAGATTACAAGGATGACGACGATAAGGCTCGAGGTTATC
AAACAAGTTTGTACAAAAAAGTTGGCATGGGCACCCGCGACGACGAGTACGACTACCTCTTTAAAGTTGT
CCTTATTGGAGATTCTGGTGTTGGAAAGAGTAATCTCCTGTCTCGATTTACTCGAAATGAGTTTAATCTG
GAAAGCAAGAGCACCATTGGAGTAGAGTTTGCAACAAGAAGCATCCAGGTTGATGGAAAAACAATAAAGG
CACAGATATGGGACACAGCAGGGCAAGAGCGATATCGAGCTATAACATCAGCATATTATCGTGGAGCTGT
AGGTGCCTTATTGGTTTATGACATTGCTAAACATCTCACATATGAAAATGTAGAGCGATGGCTGAAAGAA
CTGAGAGATCATGCTGATAGTAACATTGTTATCATGCTTGTGGGCAATAAGAGTGATCTACGTCATCTCA
GGGCAGTTCCTACAGATGAAGCAAGAGCTTTTGCAGAAAAGAATGGTTTGTCATTCATTGAAACTTCGGC
CCTAGACTCTACAAATGTAGAAGCTGCTTTTCAGACAATTTTAACAGAGATTTACCGCATTGTTTCTCAG
AAGCAAATGTCAGACAGACGCGAAAATGACATGTCTCCAAGCAACAATGTGGTTCCTATTCATGTTCCAC
CAACCACTGAAAACAAGCCAAAGGTGCAGTGCTGTCAGAACATCTAACCAACTTTCTTGTACAAAGTGGT
TCGATAACGAATTCCGCCCCCCCCCCCCTAACGTTACTGGCCGAAGCCGCTTGGAATAAGGCCGGTGTGC
GTTTGTCTATATGTTATTTTCCACCATATTGCCGTCTTTTGGCAATGTGAGGGCCCGGAAACCTGGCCCT
GTCTTCTTGACGAGCATTCCTAGGGGTCTTTCCCCTCTCGCCAAAGGAATGCAAGGTCTGTTGAATGTCG
TGAAGGAAGCAGTTCCTCTGGAAGCTTCTTGAAGACAAACAACGTCTGTAGCGACCCTTTGCAGGCAGCG
GAACCCCCCACCTGGCGACAGGTGCCTCTGCGGCCAAAAGCCACGTGTATAAGATACACCTGCAAAGGCG
GCACAACCCCAGTGCCACGTTGTGAGTTGGATAGTTGTGGAAAGAGTCAAATGGCTCTCCTCAAGCGTAT
TCAACAAGGGGCTGAAGGATGCCCAGAAGGTACCCCATTGTATGGGATCTGATCTGGGGCCTCGGTGCAC
ATGCTTTACATGTGTTTAGTCGAGGTTAAAAAAACGTCTAGGCCCCCCGAACCACGGGGACGTGGTTTTC
CTTTGAAAAACACGATGATAATATGGCCACAACCATGACCGAGTACAAGCCCACGGTGCGCCTCGCCACC
CGCGACGACGTCCCCAGGGCCGTACGCACCCTCGCCGCCGCGTTCGCCGACTACCCCGCCACGCGCCACA
CCGTCGATCCGGACCGCCACATCGAGCGGGTCACCGAGCTGCAAGAACTCTTCCTCACGCGCGTCGGGCT
CGACATCGGCAAGGTGTGGGTCGCGGACGACGGCGCCGCGGTGGCGGTCTGGACCACGCCGGAGAGCGTC
GAAGCGGGGGCGGTGTTCGCCGAGATCGGCCCGCGCATGGCCGAGTTGAGCGGTTCCCGGCTGGCCGCGC
AGCAACAGATGGAAGGCCTCCTGGCGCCGCACCGGCCCAAGGAGCCCGCGTGGTTCCTGGCCACCGTCGG
CGTCTCGCCCGACCACCAGGGCAAGGGTCTGGGCAGCGCCGTCGTGCTCCCCGGAGTGGAGGCGGCCGAG
CGCGCCGGGGTGCCCGCCTTCCTGGAGACCTCCGCGCCCCGCAACCTCCCCTTCTACGAGCGGCTCGGCT
TCACCGTCACCGCCGACGTCGAGGTGCCCGAAGGACCGCGCACCTGGTGCATGACCCGCAAGCCCGGTGC
CTGATGCATCGATGGATCCTAATCAACCTCTGGATTACAAAATTTGTGAAAGATTGACTGGTATTCTTAA
CTATGTTGCTCCTTTTACGCTATGTGGATACGCTGCTTTAATGCCTTTGTATCATGCTATTGCTTCCCGT
ATGGCTTTCATTTTCTCCTCCTTGTATAAATCCTGGTTGCTGTCTCTTTATGAGGAGTTGTGGCCCGTTG
TCAGGCAACGTGGCGTGGTGTGCACTGTGTTTGCTGACGCAACCCCCACTGGTTGGGGCATTGCCACCAC
CTGTCAGCTCCTTTCCGGGACTTTCGCTTTCCCCCTCCCTATTGCCACGGCGGAACTCATCGCCGCCTGC
CTTGCCCGCTGCTGGACAGGGGCTCGGCTGTTGGGCACTGACAATTCCGTGGTGTTGTCGGGGAAATCAT
CGTCCTTTCCTTGGCTGCTCGCCTGTGTTGCCACCTGGATTCTGCGCGGGACGTCCTTCTGCTACGTCCC
TTCGGCCCTCAATCCAGCGGACCTTCCTTCCCGCGGCCTGCTGCCGGCTCTGCGGCCTCTTCCGCGTCTT
CGCCTTCGCCCTCAGACGAGTCGGATCTCCCTTTGGGCCGCCTCCCCGCCTGAGATCCTTTAAGACCAAT
GACTTACAAGGCAGCTGTAGATCTTAGCCACTTTTTAAAAGAAAAGGGGGGACTGGAAGGGCTAATTCAC
TCCCAACGAAGACAAGATCTGCTTTTTGCTTGTACTGGGTCTCTCTGGTTAGACCAGATCTGAGCCTGGG
AGCTCTCTGGCTAACTAGGGAACCCACTGCTTAAGCCTCAATAAAGCTTGCCTTGAGTGCTTCAAGTAGT
GTGTGCCCGTCTGTTGTGTGACTCTGGTAACTAGAGATCCCTCAGACCCTTTTAGTCAGTGTGGAAAATC
TCTAGCAGTAGTAGTTCATGTCATCTTATTATTCAGTATTTATAACTTGCAAAGAAATGAATATCAGAGA
GTGAGAGGCCCGGGTTAATTAAGGAAAGGGCTAGATCATTCTTGAAGACGAAAGGGCCTCGTGATACGCC
TATTTTTATAGGTTAATGTCATGATAATAATGGTTTCTTAGACGTCAGGTGGCACTTTTCGGGGAAATGT
GCGCGGAACCCCTATTTGTTTATTTTTCTAAATACATTCAAATATGTATCCGCTCATGAGACAATAACCC
TGATAAATGCTTCAATAATATTGAAAAAGGAAGAGTATGAGTATTCAACATTTCCGTGTCGCCCTTATTC
CCTTTTTTGCGGCATTTTGCCTTCCTGTTTTTGCTCACCCAGAAACGCTGGTGAAAGTAAAAGATGCTGA
AGATCAGTTGGGTGCACGAGTGGGTTACATCGAACTGGATCTCAACAGCGGTAAGATCCTTGAGAGTTTT
CGCCCCGAAGAACGTTTTCCAATGATGAGCACTTTTAAAGTTCTGCTATGTGGCGCGGTATTATCCCGTG
TTGACGCCGGGCAAGAGCAACTCGGTCGCCGCATACACTATTCTCAGAATGACTTGGTTGAGTACTCACC
AGTCACAGAAAAGCATCTTACGGATGGCATGACAGTAAGAGAATTATGCAGTGCTGCCATAACCATGAGT
GATAACACTGCGGCCAACTTACTTCTGACAACGATCGGAGGACCGAAGGAGCTAACCGCTTTTTTGCACA
ACATGGGGGATCATGTAACTCGCCTTGATCGTTGGGAACCGGAGCTGAATGAAGCCATACCAAACGACGA
GCGTGACACCACGATGCCTGTAGCAATGGCAACAACGTTGCGCAAACTATTAACTGGCGAACTACTTACT
CTAGCTTCCCGGCAACAATTAATAGACTGGATGGAGGCGGATAAAGTTGCAGGACCACTTCTGCGCTCGG
CCCTTCCGGCTGGCTGGTTTATTGCTGATAAATCTGGAGCCGGTGAGCGTGGGTCTCGCGGTATCATTGC
AGCACTGGGGCCAGATGGTAAGCCCTCCCGTATCGTAGTTATCTACACGACGGGGAGTCAGGCAACTATG
GATGAACGAAATAGACAGATCGCTGAGATAGGTGCCTCACTGATTAAGCATTGGTAACTGTCAGACCAAG
TTTACTCATATATACTTTAGATTGATTTAAAACTTCATTTTTAATTTAAAAGGATCTAGGTGAAGATCCT
TTTTGATAATCTCATGACCAAAATCCCTTAACGTGAGTTTTCGTTCCACTGAGCGTCAGACCCCGTAGAA
AAGATCAAAGGATCTTCTTGAGATCCTTTTTTTCTGCGCGTAATCTGCTGCTTGCAAACAAAAAAACCAC
CGCTACCAGCGGTGGTTTGTTTGCCGGATCAAGAGCTACCAACTCTTTTTCCGAAGGTAACTGGCTTCAG
CAGAGCGCAGATACCAAATACTGTTCTTCTAGTGTAGCCGTAGTTAGGCCACCACTTCAAGAACTCTGTA
GCACCGCCTACATACCTCGCTCTGCTAATCCTGTTACCAGTGGCTGCTGCCAGTGGCGATAAGTCGTGTC
TTACCGGGTTGGACTCAAGACGATAGTTACCGGATAAGGCGCAGCGGTCGGGCTGAACGGGGGGTTCGTG
CACACAGCCCAGCTTGGAGCGAACGACCTACACCGAACTGAGATACCTACAGCGT
